>Addgene plasmid #244680 | CL20_mEGFP_FOidr_128 | addgene full sequence | sequence record 488151 | Addgene NGS Result
AAAAAAAATCTAACCTCAAGTCAAGGCTTTTCTATGGAATAAGGAATGGACAGCAGGGGGCTGTTTCATA
TACTGATGACCTCTTTATAGCCAACCTTTGTTCATGGCAGCCAGCATATGGGCATATGTTGCCAAACTCT
AAACCAAATACTCATTCTGATGTTTTAAATGATTTGCCCTCCCATATGTCCTTCCGAGTGAGAGACACAA
AAAATTCCAACACACTATTGCAATGAAAATAAATTTCCTTTATTAGCCAGAAGTCAGATGCTCAAGGGGC
TTCATGATGTCCCCATAATTTTTGGCAGAGGGAAAAAGATCTGCTAGCTCGAGCAGCTGAAGCTTTATTG
AGGCTTAAGCAGTGGGTTCCCTAGTTAGCCAGAGAGCTCCCAGGCTCAGATCTGGTCTAACCAGAGAGAC
CCAGTACAGGCAAAAAGCAGATCTTGTCTTCTTTGGGAGTGAATTAGCCCTTCCAGTCCCCCCTTTTCTT
TTAAAAAGTGGCTAAGATCTACAGCTGCCTTGTAAGTCATTGGTCTTAAAGGTACCGTAATCTTATCTAG
AACCGGTTCAACGCATTTGCTTACGCAAAAAGTCACGACCTGGCAGCGAGTGCCCATTTGGAACCGGTGA
CTCTTGAATCCCCTCATCGCGCTTACGCTTGTTCGTATCTGCCGAAGGCGATGTGATGCCTAAGATCCCC
GAAATCGAGTAAGAGGACCCCGCACTATCTGTGCTTACAGAGCTGACTTGTGTGACACTCCCAGTGCTAA
CAATACTGTGGGAAGAAGCCGGAACGGGCTGGTTGGGCGGTTGCTGAACTTTAGTACGAATAATACGATT
AATGCTCCGGGAAGCGGCCGCACTTCCCCCGGAGCCTCCGCTTCCGCCCTTGTACAGCTCGTCCATGCCG
AGAGTGATCCCGGCGGCGGTCACGAACTCCAGCAGGACCATGTGATCGCGCTTCTCGTTGGGGTCTTTGC
TCAGCTTGGACTGGGTGCTCAGGTAGTGGTTGTCGGGCAGCAGCACGGGGCCGTCGCCGATGGGGGTGTT
CTGCTGGTAGTGGTCGGCGAGCTGCACGCTGCCGTCCTCGATGTTGTGGCGGATCTTGAAGTTCACCTTG
ATGCCGTTCTTCTGCTTGTCGGCCATGATATAGACGTTGTGGCTGTTGTAGTTGTACTCCAGCTTGTGCC
CCAGGATGTTGCCGTCCTCCTTGAAGTCGATGCCCTTCAGCTCGATGCGGTTCACCAGGGTGTCGCCCTC
GAACTTCACCTCGGCGCGGGTCTTGTAGTTGCCGTCGTCCTTGAAGAAGATGGTGCGCTCCTGGACGTAG
CCTTCGGGCATGGCGGACTTGAAGAAGTCGTGCTGCTTCATGTGGTCGGGGTAGCGGCTGAAGCACTGCA
CGCCGTAGGTCAGGGTGGTCACGAGGGTGGGCCAGGGCACGGGCAGCTTGCCGGTGGTGCAGATGAACTT
CAGGGTCAGCTTGCCGTAGGTGGCATCGCCCTCGCCCTCGCCGGACACGCTGAACTTGTGGCCGTTTACG
TCGCCGTCCAGCTCGACCAGGATGGGCACCACCCCGGTGAACAGCTCCTCGCCCTTGCTCACCATGGTGG
CGACCGGTGGATCCCGGGCCCGCGGTACCGTCGACTGCAGAATTCGGTTCACTAAACGAGCCCGGTTCAC
TAAACGAGCTCTGCTTATATAGACCTCCCACCGTACACGCCTACCGCCCATTTGCGTCAATGGGGCGGAG
TTGTTACGACATTTTGGAAAGTCCCGTTGATTTTGGTGCCAAAACAAACTCCCATTGACGTCAATGGGGT
GGAGACTTGGAAATCCCCGTGAGTCAAACCGCTATCCACGCCCATTGATGTACTGCCAAAACCGCATCAC
CATGGTAATAGCGATGACTAATACGTAGATGTACTGCCAAGTAGGAAAGTCCCATAAGGTCATGTACTGG
GCATAATGCCAGGCGGGCCATTTACCGTCATTGACGTCAATAGGGGGCGTACTTGGCATATGATACACTT
GATGTACTGCCAAGTGGGCAGTTTACCGTAAATACTCCACCCATTGACGTCAATGGAAAGTCCCTATTGG
CGTTACTATGGGAACATACGTCATTATTGACGTCAATGGGCGGGGGTCGTTGGGCGGTCAGCCAGGCGGG
CCATTTACCGTAAGTTATGTAACGCGGAACTCCATATATGGGCTATGAACTAATGACCCCGTAATTGATT
ACTATTAATAACTAGCACGCGTTCGAAGCTTGAGCTCGGTCCCCTCGGGGTTGGGAGGTGGGTCTGAAAC
GATAATGGTGAATATCCCTGCCTAACTCTATTCACTATAGAAAGTACAGCAAAAACTATTCTTAAACCTA
CCAAGCCTCCTACTATCATTATGAATAATTTTATATACCACAGCCAATTTGTTATGTTAAACCAATTCCA
CAAACTTGCCCATTTATCTAATTCCAATAATTCTTGTTCATTCTTTTCTTGCTGGTTTTGCGATTCTTCA
ATTAAGGAGTGTATTAAGCTTGTGTAATTGTTAATTTCTCTGTCCCACTCCATCCAGGTCGTGTGATTCC
AAATCTGTTCCAGAGATTTATTACTCCAACTAGCATTCCAAGGCACAGCAGTGGTGCAAATGAGTTTTCC
AGAGCAACCCCAAATCCCCAGGAGCTGTTGATCCTTTAGGTATCTTTCCACAGCCAGGATTCTTGCCTGG
AGCTGCTTGATGCCCCAGACTGTGAGTTGCAACAGATGCTGTTGCGCCTCAATAGCCCTCAGCAAATTGT
TCTGCTGCTGCACTATACCAGACAATAATTGTCTGGCCTGTACCGTCAGCGTCATTGACGCTGCGCCCAT
AGTGCTTCCTGCTGCTCCCAAGAACCCAAGGAACAAAGCTCCTATTCCCACTGCTCTTTTTTCTCTCTGC
ACCACTCTTCTCTTTGCCTTGGTGGGTGCTACTCCTAATGGTTCAATTTTTACTACTTTATATTTATATA
ATTCACTTCTCCAATTGTCCCTCATATCTCCTCCTTATGGTGTTTTACTAAACTTTTCCATGTTCTAATC
CTCATCCTGTCTACTTGCCACACAATCATCACCTGCCATCTGTTTTCCATAATCCCTAATGATCTTTGCT
TTTCTTCTTGGCACTACTTTTATGTCACTATTATCTTGTATTACTACTGCCCCTTCACCTTTCCAGAGGA
GCTTTGCTGGTCCTTTCCAAAGTGGATTTCTGCTGTCCCTGTAATAAACCCGAAAATTTTGAATTTTTGT
AATTTGTTTTTGTAATTCTTTAGTTTGTATGTCTGTTGCTATTATGTCTACTATTCTTTCCCCTGCACTG
TACCCCCCAATCCCCCCTTTTCTTTTAAAATTGTGGATGAATACTGCCATTTGTACTGCTGTCTTAAGAT
GTTCAGCCTGATCTCTTACCTGTCCTATAATTTTCTTTAATTCTTTATTCATAGATTCTACTACTCCTTG
ACTTTGGGGATTGTAGGGAATTTCCAGGTCTGAAGATCCTGCTGCTTGCTGTGCTTTTTTCTTACTTTTG
TTTTGCTCTTCCTCTATCTTGTCTAAAGCTTCCTTGGTGTCTTTTATCTCTATCCTTTGATGCACACAAT
AGAGGGTTGCTACTGTATTATATAATGATCTAAGTTCTTCTGATCCTGTCTGAAGGGATGGTTGTAGCTG
TCCCAGTATTTGTCTACAGCCTTCTGATGTTTCTAACAGGCCAGTATTAACTGCGAATCGTTCTAGCTCC
CTGCTTGCCCATACTATATGTTTTAATTTATATTTTTTCTTTCCCCCTGGCCTTAACCGAATTTTTTCCC
ATCGCGATCTAATTCTCCCCCGCTTAATACTGACGCTCTCGCACCCATCTCTCTCCTTCTAGCCTCCGCT
AGTCAAAATTTTTGGCGTACTCACCAGTCGCCGCCCCTCGCCTCTTGCCGTGCGCGCTTCAGCAAGCCGA
GTCCTGCGTCGAGAGAGCTCCTCTGGTTTCCCTTTCGCTTTCAAGTCCCTGTTCGGGCGCCACTGCTAGA
GATTTTCCACACTGACTAAAAGGGTCTGAGGGATCTCTAGTTACCAGAGTCACACAACAGACGGGCACAC
ACTACTTGAAGCACTCAAGGCAAGCTTTATTGAGGCTTAAGCAGTGGGTTCCCTAGTTAGCCAGAGAGCT
CCCAGGCTCAGATCTGGTCTAACCAGAGAGACCCAGTACAGGCAAAAAGCAGCTGCTTATATGCAGGATC
TGAGGGCTCGCCACTCCCCAGTCCCGCCCAGGCCACGCCTCCCATGGTAATAGCGATGACTAATACGTAG
ATGTACTGCCAAGTAGGAAAGTCCCATAAGGTCATGTACTGGGCATAATGCCAGGCGGGCCATTTACCGT
CATTGACGTCAATAGGGGGCGTACTTGGCATATGATACACTTGATGTACTGCCAAGTGGGCAGTTTACCG
TAAATACTCCACCCATTGACGTCAATGGAAAGTCCCTATTGGCGTTACTATGGGAACATACGTCATTATT
GACGTCAATGGGCGGGGGTCGTTGGGCGGTCAGCCAGGCGGGCCATTTACCGTAAGTTATGTAACGCGGA
ACTCCATATATGGGCTATGAACTAATGACCCCGTAATTGATTACTATTAATAACTAGTCAATAATCAATG
TCGACCCAGGTGGCACTTTTCGGGGAAATGTGCGCGGAACCCCTATTTGTTTATTTTTCTAAATACATTC
AAATATGTATCCGCTCATGAGACAATAACCCTGATAAATGCTTCAATAATATTGAAAAAGGAAGAGTATG
AGTATTCAACATTTCCGTGTCGCCCTTATTCCCTTTTTTGCGGCATTTTGCCTTCCTGTTTTTGCTCACC
CAGAAACGCTGGTGAAAGTAAAAGATGCTGAAGATCAGTTGGGTGCACGAGTGGGTTACATCGAACTGGA
TCTCAACAGCGGTAAGATCCTTGAGAGTTTTCGCCCCGAAGAACGTTTTCCAATGATGAGCACTTTTAAA
GTTCTGCTATGTGGCGCGGTATTATCCCGTATTGACGCCGGGCAAGAGCAACTCGGTCGCCGCATACACT
ATTCTCAGAATGACTTGGTTGAGTACTCACCAGTCACAGAAAAGCATCTTACGGATGGCATGACAGTAAG
AGAATTATGCAGTGCTGCCATAACCATGAGTGATAACACTGCGGCCAACTTACTTCTGACAACGATCGGA
GGACCGAAGGAGCTAACCGCTTTTTTGCACAACATGGGGGATCATGTAACTCGCCTTGATCGTTGGGAAC
CGGAGCTGAATGAAGCCATACCAAACGACGAGCGTGACACCACGATGCCTGTAGCAATGGCAACAACGTT
GCGCAAACTATTAACTGGCGAACTACTTACTCTAGCTTCCCGGCAACAATTAATAGACTGGATGGAGGCG
GATAAAGTTGCAGGACCACTTCTGCGCTCGGCCCTTCCGGCTGGCTGGTTTATTGCTGATAAATCTGGAG
CCGGTGAGCGTGGGTCTCGCGGTATCATTGCAGCACTGGGGCCAGATGGTAAGCCCTCCCGTATCGTAGT
TATCTACACGACGGGGAGTCAGGCAACTATGGATGAACGAAATAGACAGATCGCTGAGATAGGTGCCTCA
CTGATTAAGCATTGGTAACTGTCAGACCAAGTTTACTCATATATACTTTAGATTGATTTAAAACTTCATT
TTTAATTTAAAAGGATCTAGGTGAAGATCCTTTTTGATAATCTCATGACCAAAATCCCTTAACGTGAGTT
TTCGTTCCACTGAGCGTCAGACCCCGTAGAAAAGATCAAAGGATCTTCTTGAGATCCTTTTTTTCTGCGC
GTAATCTGCTGCTTGCAAACAAAAAAACCACCGCTACCAGCGGTGGTTTGTTTGCCGGATCAAGAGCTAC
CAACTCTTTTTCCGAAGGTAACTGGCTTCAGCAGAGCGCAGATACCAAATACTGTTCTTCTAGTGTAGCC
GTAGTTAGGCCACCACTTCAAGAACTCTGTAGCACCGCCTACATACCTCGCTCTGCTAATCCTGTTACCA
GTGGCTGCTGCCAGTGGCGATAAGTCGTGTCTTACCGGGTTGGACTCAAGACGATAGTTACCGGATAAGG
CGCAGCGGTCGGGCTGAACGGGGGGTTCGTGCACACAGCCCAGCTTGGAGCGAACGACCTACACCGAACT
GAGATACCTACAGCGTGAGCTATGAGAAAGCGCCACGCTTCCCGAAGGGAGAAAGGCGGACAGGTATCCG
GTAAGCGGCAGGGTCGGAACAGGAGAGCGCACGAGGGAGCTTCCAGGGGGAAACGCCTGGTATCTTTATA
GTCCTGTCGGGTTTCGCCACCTCTGACTTGAGCGTCGATTTTTGTGATGCTCGTCAGGGGGGCGGAGCCT
ATGGAAAAACGCCAGCAACGCGGCCTTTTTACGGTTCCTGGCCTTTTGCTGGCCTTTTGCTCACATGTTC
TTTCCTGCGTTATCCCCTGATTCTGTGGATAACCGTATTACCGCCTTTGAGTGAGCTGATACCGCTCGCC
GCAGCCGAACGACCGAGCGCAGCGAGTCAGTGAGCGAGGAAGCGGAAGAGCGCCCAATACGCAAACCGCC
TCTCCCCGCGCGTTGGCCGATTCATTAATGCAGCGGATCCAGACATGATAAGATACATTGATGAGTTTGG
ACAAACCACAACTAGAATGCAGTGAAAAAAATGCTTTATTTGTGAAATTTGTGATGCTATTGCTTTATTT
GTAACCATTATAAGCTGCAATAAACAAGTTAGCTTTTTGCAAAAGCCTAGGCCTCCAAAAAAGCCTCCTC
ACTACTTCTGGAATAGCTCAGAGGCCGAGGCGGCCTCGGCCTCTGCATAAATAAAAAAAATTAGTCAGCC
ATGGGGCGGAGAATGGGCGGAACTGGGCGGAGTTAGGGGCGGGATGGGCGGAGTTAGGGGCGGGACTATG
GTTGCTGACTAATTGAGATGCGGATCCGCTGGCACGACAGGTTTCCCGACTGGAAAGCGGGCAGTGAGCG
CAACGCAATTAATGTGAGTTAGCTCACTCATTAGGCACCCCAGGCTTTACACTTTATGCTTCCGGCTCGT
ATGTTGTGTGGAATTGTGAGCGGATAACAATTTCACACAGGAAACAGCTATGACCATGATTACGCCAAGC
TTGGGCTGCAGGTCGAGGGATCTCCATAAGAGAAGAGGGACAGCTATGACTGGGAGTAGTCAGGAGAGGA
GGAAAAATCTGGCTAGTAAAACATGTAAGGAAAATTTTAGGGATGTTAAAGAAAAAAATAACACAAAACA
AAATAT
Features (pLannotate 1.2.2; 29 found; start..end, strand, type, name):
    199..254     -  polyA_signal   β-globin poly(A) signal: rabbit β-globin polyadenylation signal (Gil and Proudfoot, 1987)
    340..475     -  LTR            3' LTR (ΔU3) (fragment): self-inactivating 3' long terminal repeat (LTR) from HIV-1
    477..545     -  CDS            nef (fragment): NEF_HV1Z2 - Experimental evidence at protein level: Swiss-Prot protein existence level 1. Extracellular Nef protein targets CD4(+) T-lymphocytes for apoptosis by interacting with CXCR4 surface receptors. From Human immunodeficiency virus type 1 group M subtype D (isolate Z2/CDC-Z34) (HIV-1).
    571..846     -  CDS            PAX5 (fragment): PAX5_HUMAN - Experimental evidence at protein level: Swiss-Prot protein existence level 1. (Microbial infection) Plays an essential role in the maintenance of Epstein-Barr virus genome copy number within the host cell by promoting EBNA1/oriP-dependent binding and transcription (PubMed:31941781). Participates also in the inhibition of lytic EBV reactivation by modulating viral BZLF1 activity (PubMed:23678172). From Homo sapiens (Human).
    889..1605    -  CDS            mEGFP: mEGFP is a basic (constitutively fluorescent) green fluorescent protein published in 2002, derived from Aequorea victoria. It has moderate acid sensitivity.
   1619..1656    -  misc_feature   MCS (fragment): multiple cloning site
   1655..1671    -  promoter       tight TRE promoter (fragment): Tet-responsive promoter PTight, consisting of seven tet operator sequences followed by the minimal CMV promoter
   1687..1890    -  promoter       CMV promoter: human cytomegalovirus (CMV) immediate early promoter
   1891..2194    -  enhancer       CMV enhancer: human cytomegalovirus immediate early enhancer
   2262..2278    -  misc_feature   MCS (fragment): multiple cloning site
   2278..2303    -  CDS            Rev (fragment): human immunodeficiency virus 1 (HIV-1) Rev protein; rev; enhances nuclear export of unspliced and incompletely spliced viral mRNAs
   2680..2913    -  misc_feature   RRE: The Rev response element (RRE) of HIV-1 allows for Rev-dependent mRNA export from the nucleus to the cytoplasm.
   3047..3130    -  CDS            vif (fragment): VIF_HV1BR - Experimental evidence at protein level: Swiss-Prot protein existence level 1. Counteracts the innate antiviral activity of host APOBEC3F and APOBEC3G. Forms a complex with host APOBEC3F and APOBEC3G thus preventing the entry of these lethally hypermutating enzymes into progeny virions. Recruits an active E3 ubiquitin ligase complex composed of elongin BC, CUL5, and RBX2 to induce polyubiquitination of APOBEC3G and APOBEC3F. In turn, they are directed to the 26S proteasome for degradation. Vif interaction with APOBEC3G also blocks its cytidine deaminase activity in a proteasome-inde
   3273..3390    -  misc_feature   cPPT/CTS: central polypurine tract and central termination sequence of HIV-1
   3539..3898    -  CDS            HIV-1 gag (fragment): gag protein from human immunodeficiency virus 1; gag
   3882..4007    -  misc_feature   HIV-1 Ψ: packaging signal of human immunodeficiency virus type 1
   4054..4311    -  LTR            5' LTR (truncated): truncated 5' long terminal repeat (LTR) from HIV-1
   4313..4692    -  enhancer       CMV enhancer: human cytomegalovirus immediate early enhancer
   4723..4827    +  promoter       AmpR promoter: bla
   4828..5688    +  CDS            AmpR: β-lactamase; bla; confers resistance to ampicillin, carbenicillin, and related antibiotics
   5859..6447    +  rep_origin     ori: high-copy-number ColE1/pMB1/pBR322/pUC origin of replication
   6630..6684    +  CDS            lacI (fragment): lac repressor; lacI; The lac repressor binds to the lac operator to inhibit transcription in E. coli. This inhibition can be relieved by adding lactose or isopropyl-β-D-thiogalactopyranoside (IPTG).
   6686..6820    -  polyA_signal   SV40 poly(A) signal: SV40 polyadenylation signal
   6840..6975    -  rep_origin     SV40 ori: SV40 origin of replication
   6999..7021    -  promoter       SV40 promoter (fragment): SV40 enhancer and early promoter
   7028..7067    +  CDS            lacI (fragment): lac repressor; lacI; The lac repressor binds to the lac operator to inhibit transcription in E. coli. This inhibition can be relieved by adding lactose or isopropyl-β-D-thiogalactopyranoside (IPTG).
   7080..7101    +  protein_bind   CAP binding site: CAP binding activates transcription in the presence of cAMP. E. coli catabolite activator protein
   7116..7146    +  promoter       lac promoter: promoter for the E. coli lac operon
   7154..7170    +  protein_bind   lac operator: The lac repressor binds to the lac operator to inhibit transcription in E. coli. This inhibition can be relieved by adding lactose or isopropyl-β-D-thiogalactopyranoside (IPTG). lac repressor encoded by lacI
