[The description below was written by a language model from this plasmid's Addgene catalogue record and pLannotate feature annotations shown in this document.]
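Description:
CL20_mEGFP_FOidr_128 is a mammalian expression plasmid built on the CL20 backbone. The catalogue lists it only as a mammalian expression vector, but the feature table shows the architecture of a self-inactivating HIV-1 lentiviral transfer vector. A CMV enhancer sits next to a truncated 5' LTR, which would drive genomic RNA production in packaging cells. This is followed by the Ψ packaging signal with a gag fragment, the cPPT/CTS, the Rev response element and a ΔU3 3' LTR, with a rabbit β-globin polyadenylation signal downstream. Short annotated fragments of vif, rev and nef appear to be residual viral sequence rather than functional genes. In bacteria the plasmid is maintained through a high-copy ColE1/pUC-type origin and selected with ampicillin via β-lactamase. The backbone also carries an SV40 origin and poly(A) signal and remnants of the lac promoter/operator region.

The payload lies between the RRE and the 3' LTR. An internal CMV enhancer/promoter drives monomeric EGFP fused at the N terminus of FOidr_128, an unmutated human intrinsically disordered region. The table annotates this insert as a 276-nt PAX5 fragment, consistent with the roughly 92-residue windows in the depositor's comments. The same segment occurs in many oncogenic fusion proteins, including PAX5 joined to BZW1, CBFA2T3, FOXP1, JAK2, NCOA5, NOL4L, ZCCHC7 or ZNF521, a PAX5–PAX5 fusion, and ZCCHC7–PAX5. No mammalian selection marker is annotated, so green fluorescence is the only readout of expression. The stated purpose is to express the tagged IDR in cells, and the associated publication concerns protein condensate formation and its links to RNA biology. This suggests the construct is used to image the localisation or condensate behaviour of the fusion-derived region.
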