Addgene plasmid #244680: CL20_mEGFP_FOidr_128
Purpose: Express mEGFP-tagged intrinsically disordered protein (IDR), FOidr_128, derived from human fusion protein PAX5_BZW1; PAX5_CBFA2T3; PAX5_FOXP1; PAX5_JAK2; PAX5_NCOA5; PAX5_NOL4L; PAX5_PAX5; PAX5_ZCCHC7; PAX5_ZNF521; ZCCHC7_PAX5
Depositing lab: Richard Kriwacki. Depositing organization: St. Jude Children's Research Hospital. Publication: Proteome-wide computational analyses reveal links between protein condensate formation and RNA biology. Maiti S, Tripathi S, Baggett DW, Phillips AH, Park CG, Wang J, Wahiduzzaman, Freyaldenhoven WT, Kinger S, Pioso BJ, Bollinger JC, Somjee R, Lang B, Babu MM, Kriwacki RW. Sci Adv. 2025 Dec 5;11(49):eady1420. doi: 10.1126/sciadv.ady1420. Epub 2025 Dec 3. PubMed 41337585.
Backbone
  Vector backbone: CL20
  Vector type: Mammalian Expression
Growth in bacteria
  Bacterial resistance: Ampicillin, 100 μg/mL
  Growth temperature: 37°C
  Growth strain: NEB Stable
  Copy number: High Copy
Gene/Insert
  Gene/Insert name: FOidr_128
  Species: H. sapiens (human)
  Mutation: Unmutated
  Tag / fusion protein: monomeric EGFP (N terminal on insert)
  Cloning method: Restriction Enzyme; 5′ cloning site Unknown (unknown if destroyed)
Terms and licenses: Academic/Nonprofit Terms; Industry Terms: Not Available to Industry
Depositor comments: PAX5_BZW1_134_225; PAX5_CBFA2T3_134_225; PAX5_FOXP1_134_225; PAX5_JAK2_134_225; PAX5_NCOA5_26_117; PAX5_NOL4L_134_225; PAX5_PAX5_320_411; PAX5_ZCCHC7_134_225; PAX5_ZNF521_134_225; ZCCHC7_PAX5_322_413
How to cite: CL20_mEGFP_FOidr_128 was a gift from Richard Kriwacki (Addgene plasmid # 244680 ; http://n2t.net/addgene:244680 ; RRID:Addgene_244680)
